>Addgene plasmid #194216 | pDuex2-iBB-GECO1 | addgene full sequence | sequence record 384163 | Addgene NGS Result
GACCGACAATTGCATGAAGAATCTGCTTAGGGTTAGGCGTTTTGCGCTGCTTCGCGATGTACGGGCCAGA
TATACGCGTTGACATTGATTATTGACTAGTTATTAATAGTAATCAATTACGGGGTCATTAGTTCATAGCC
CATATATGGAGTTCCGCGTTACATAACTTACGGTAAATGGCCCGCCTGGCTGACCGCCCAACGACCCCCG
CCCATTGACGTCAATAATGACGTATGTTCCCATAGTAACGCCAATAGGGACTTTCCATTGACGTCAATGG
GTGGAGTATTTACGGTAAACTGCCCACTTGGCAGTACATCAAGTGTATCATATGCCAAGTACGCCCCCTA
TTGACGTCAATGACGGTAAATGGCCCGCCTGGCATTATGCCCAGTACATGACCTTATGGGACTTTCCTAC
TTGGCAGTACATCTACGTATTAGTCATCGCTATTACCATGGTGATGCGGTTTTGGCAGTACATCAATGGG
CGTGGATAGCGGTTTGACTCACGGGGATTTCCAAGTCTCCACCCCATTGACGTCAATGGGAGTTTGTTTT
GGCACCAAAATCAACGGGACTTTCCAAAATGTCGTAACAACTCCGCCCCATTGACGCAAATGGGCGGTAG
GCGTGTACGGTGGGAGGTCTATATAAGCAGAGCTCTCTGGCTAACTAGAGAACCCACTGCTTACTGGTCC
GGATTCAATTAATCATCGGCTCGTATAATATACCCGTTTTTTTGGGCTAGAAATAATTTTGTCTAACTTT
AAGAAGGAGATATCTCGAGATGTTCTCGGTACCGCTGACTACCTCAGCTTTCGGCCACGCGTTTCTGGCT
AACATTGAACGTGAGCAGATCCACCTGGCGGGCTCCATTCAGCCGCACGGTATCCTGCTGGCTGTTAAAG
AGCCTGACAACGTGGTGATCCAGGCTTCTATTAACGCTGCGGAGTTCCTGAACACCAACTTTGTTGTTGG
CCGTCCGCTGCGTGACCTGGGCGGCGATCTGCCTTTGCAGATCCTGCCGCACCTGAACGGCCCGCTGCAC
CTGGCTCCGATGACCCTGCGTTGTACTGTGGGTTCTCCGCCGCGTCGTGTGGACTGTACCATTCATCGAC
CGTCTAACGGCGGCCTGATCGTAGAACTGGAACCAGCAACCAAGGCCACTAACATTGCGCCGGCTCTGGT
CGGTGCGCTTCATCGTATCACTTCTTCATCCTCCCTGATGGGCCTGTGTGACGAAACCGCGACTATTTTC
CGTGAGATCACTGGTTTCGACCGTGTGATGGTAATGCGTCTCGGCGCGCTTGACGATCTGACTGAAGAGC
AGATCGCAGAGATTAAAGAGGCTTTCTCCCTATTTGACAAGGACGGGGACGGGACGATAACAACCAAGGA
GCTGGGGACGGTGTTCCGGTCTCTGGGGCAGAACCCCACAGAAGCAGAGCTGCAGGACTTAATCAACGAG
GTAGATGCCGATGGCAACGGCATATTCGACTTCCCTGAGTTCCTGACGATGATGGCAAGGAAAATGAATG
ACGCAGACAGTGAAGAGGAAATTAGAGGAGCGTTCCGCGTGTTTGATAAGGACGGCAATGGCAACATCGG
CGCAGCAGGGCTTCGCCACGTGATGTCAGACCTTGGTGAGAAGTTAACTGATGAGGAGGTTGATGAAATG
ATCAGGGTAGCGGACAACGATGGGGATGGTCAGGTAAACTACGAAGAGTTTGTACAAATCATGACAGCGA
AGGGAGGTTCTGTAGATTCATCACGTCGTAAGTGGAATAAGGCAGGACACGCAGTCAGAGCTATAGGTCG
GCTGAGCTCGCGTAGGCATGATTTGCTTTCCGAATGTCGTCGTGCGGACCTGGAAGCGTTCCTGGGTAAC
CGCTACCCGGCGTATACTATTCCGCAGACCGCTCGTCGCCTGTACGAACTCAACCGTGTTCGCCTGATGG
TAGATGTGAACTATACTCCGGTTCCTCTAGAGCCGCGCATCAGCCCGCTGAACGGTCGTGATCTGGATAT
GTCCCTGTCTTGCCTGCGCTCTATGTCCCCGTGCCACCTGAAATACATGCAGGACATGGGCGTGGGCGCA
ACCCTGGTTTGCTCTCTGATGGTGTCTGGTCGTCTGTGGGGTCTGATCGTTTGCCACCACTACGAACCGC
GCTACGTTCCGTCCCACATTCGCGCTGCTGGCGAAGCGCTGGCGGAAGCATGTGCGAACCGCATCGCGAC
GCTGGAGAGCTTTGCACCGTCTCAGTCCAAAAAGCTTCATCATCACCATCACCATTGAAAGAAGGAGATA
TACATACCCATGAGTGTCAACTTAGCTTCCCAGTTGCGGGAAGGGACGAAAAAATCCCACTCCATGGCGG
AGAACGTCGGCTTTGTCAAATGCTTCCTCAAGGGCGTTGTCGAGAAAAATTCCTACCGTAAGCTGGTTGG
CAATCTCTACTTTGTCTACAGTGCCATGGAAGAGGAAATGGCAAAATTTAAGGACCATCCCATCCTCAGC
CACATTTACTTCCCCGAACTCAACCGCAAACAAAGCCTAGAGCAAGACCTGCAATTCTATTACGGCTCCA
ACTGGCGGCAAGAAGTGAAAATTTCTGCCGCTGGCCAAGCCTATGTGGACCGAGTCCGGCAAGTGGCCGC
TACGGCCCCTGAATTGTTGGTGGCCCATTCCTACACCCGTTACCTGGGGGATCTTTCCGGCGGTCAAATT
CTCAAGAAAATTGCCCAAAATGCCATGAATCTCCACGATGGTGGCACAGCTTTCTATGAATTTGCCGACA
TTGATGACGAAAAGGCTTTTAAAAATACCTACCGTCAAGCTATGAATGATCTGCCCATTGACCAAGCCAC
CGCCGAACGGATTGTGGATGAAGCCAATGACGCCTTTGCCATGAACATGAAAATGTTCAACGAACTTGAA
GGCAACCTGATCAAGGCGATCGGCATTATGGTGTTCAACAGCCTCACCCGTCGCCGCAGTCAAGGCAGCA
CCGAAGTTGGCCTCGCCACCTCCGAAGGCTAATCTAGAGGGCCCGTTTAAACCCGCTGATCAGCCTCGAC
TGTGCCTTCTAGTTGCCAGCCATCTGTTGTTTGCCCCTCCCCCGTGCCTTCCTTGACCCTGGAAGGTGCC
ACTCCCACTGTCCTTTCCTAATAAAATGAGGAAATTGCATCGCATTGTCTGAGTAGGTGTCATTCTATTC
TGGGGGGTGGGGTGGGGCAGGACAGCAAGGGGGAGGATTGGGAAGACAATAGCAGGCATGCTGGGGATGC
GGTGGGCTCTATGGCTTCTGAGGCGGAAAGAACCAGCTGGGGCTCTAGGGGGTATCCCC
[124 nt withheld, positions 3350-3473]
C
[91 nt withheld, positions 3475-3565]
A
[49 nt withheld, positions 3567-3615]
CCTTTGACGTTGGAGTCCACGTTCTTT
[37 nt withheld, positions 3643-3679]
ACCCTATCTCGGTCTATTCTTTTGATTTATAAGGGATTTTGCCGATTTCGGCCTATTGGTTAAAAAATGA
GCTGATTTAACAAAAATTTAACGCGAATTAATTCTGTGGAATGTGTGTCAGTTAGGGTGTGGAAAGTCCC
CAGGCTCCCCAGCAGGCAGAAGTATGCAAAGCATGCATCTCAATTAGTCAGCAACCAGGTGTGGAAAGTC
CCCAGGCTCCCCAGCAGGCAGAAGTATGCAAAGCATGCATCTCAATTAGTCAGCAACCATAGTCCCGCCC
CTAACTCCGCCCATCCCGCCCCTAACTCCGCCCAGTTCCGCCCATTCTCCGCCCCATGGCTGACTAATTT
TTTTTATTTATGCAGAGGCCGAGGCCGCCTCTGCCTCTGAGCTATTCCAGAAGTAGTGAGGAGGCTTTTT
TGGAGGCCTAGGCTTTTGCAAAAAGCTCCCGGGAGCTTGTATATCCATTTTCGGATCTGATCAAGAGACA
GGATGAGGATCGTTTCGCATGATTGAACAAGATGGATTGCACGCAGGTTCTCCGGCCGCTTGGGTGGAGA
GGCTATTCGGCTATGACTGGGCACAACAGACAATCGGCTGCTCTGATGCCGCCGTGTTCCGGCTGTCAGC
GCAGGGGCGCCCGGTTCTTTTTGTCAAGACCGACCTGTCCGGTGCCCTGAATGAACTGCAGGACGAGGCA
GCGCGGCTATCGTGGCTGGCCACGACGGGCGTTCCTTGCGCAGCTGTGCTCGACGTTGTCACTGAAGCGG
GAAGGGACTGGCTGCTATTGGGCGAAGTGCCGGGGCAGGATCTCCTGTCATCTCACCTTGCTCCTGCCGA
GAAAGTATCCATCATGGCTGATGCAATGCGGCGGCTGCATACGCTTGATCCGGCTACCTGCCCATTCGAC
CACCAAGCGAAACATCGCATCGAGCGAGCACGTACTCGGATGGAAGCCGGTCTTGTCGATCAGGATGATC
TGGACGAAGAGCATCAGGGGCTCGCGCCAGCCGAACTGTTCGCCAGGCTCAAGGCGCGCATGCCCGACGG
CGAGGATCTCGTCGTGACCCATGGCGATGCCTGCTTGCCGAATATCATGGTGGAAAATGGCCGCTTTTCT
GGATTCATCGACTGTGGCCGGCTGGGTGTGGCGGACCGCTATCAGGACATAGCGTTGGCTACCCGTGATA
TTGCTGAAGAGCTTGGCGGCGAATGGGCTGACCGCTTCCTCGTGCTTTACGGTATCGCCGCTCCCGATTC
GCAGCGCATCGCCTTCTATCGCCTTCTTGACGAGTTCTTCTGAGCGGGACTCTGGGGTTCGAAATGACCG
ACCAAGCGACGCCCAACCTGCCATCACGAGATTTCGATTCCACCGCCGCCTTCTATGAAAGGTTGGGCTT
CGGAATCGTTTTCCGGGACGCCGGCTGGATGATCCTCCAGCGCGGGGATCTCATGCTGGAGTTCTTCGCC
CACCCCAACTTGTTTATTGCAGCTTATAATGGTTACAAATAAAGCAATAGCATCACAAATTTCACAAATA
AAGCATTTTTTTCACTGCATTCTAGTTGTGGTTTGTCCAAACTCATCAATGTATCTTATCATGTCTGTAT
ACCGTCGACCTCTAGCTAGAGCTTGGCGTAATCATGGTCATAGCTGTTTCCTGTGTGAAATTGTTATCCG
CTCACAATTCCACACAACATACGAGCCGGAAGCATAAAGTGTAAAGCCTGGGGTGCCTAATGAGTGAGCT
AACTCACATTAATTGCGTTGCGCTCACTGCCCGCTTTCCAGTCGGGAAACCTGTCGTGCCAGCTGCATTA
ATGAATCGGCCAACGCGCGGGGAGAGGCGGTTTGCGTATTGGGCGCTCTTCCGCTTCCTCGCTCACTGAC
TCGCTGCGCTCGGTCGTTCGGCTGCGGCGAGCGGTATCAGCTCACTCAAAGGCGGTAATACGGTTATCCA
CAGAATCAGGGGATAACGCAGGAAAGAACATGTGAGCAAAAGGCCAGCAAAAGGCCAGGAACCGTAAAAA
GGCCGCGTTGCTGGCGTTTTTCCATAGGCTCCGCCCCCCTGACGAGCATCACAAAAATCGACGCTCAAGT
CAGAGGTGGCGAAACCCGACAGGACTATAAAGATACCAGGCGTTTCCCCCTGGAAGCTCCCTCGTGCGCT
CTCCTGTTCCGACCCTGCCGCTTACCGGATACCTGTCCGCCTTTCTCCCTTCGGGAAGCGTGGCGCTTTC
TCATAGCTCACGCTGTAGGTATCTCAGTTCGGTGTAGGTCGTTCGCTCCAAGCTGGGCTGTGTGCACGAA
CCCCCCGTTCAGCCCGACCGCTGCGCCTTATCCGGTAACTATCGTCTTGAGTCCAACCCGGTAAGACACG
ACTTATCGCCACTGGCAGCAGCCACTGGTAACAGGATTAGCAGAGCGAGGTATGTAGGCGGTGCTACAGA
GTTCTTGAAGTGGTGGCCTAACTACGGCTACACTAGAAGAACAGTATTTGGTATCTGCGCTCTGCTGAAG
CCAGTTACCTTCGGAAAAAGAGTTGGTAGCTCTTGATCCGGCAAACAAACCACCGCTGGTAGCGGTGGTT
TTTTTGTTTGCAAGCAGCAGATTACGCGCAGAAAAAAAGGATCTCAAGAAGATCCTTTGATCTTTTCTAC
GGGGTCTGACGCTCAGTGGAACGAAAACTCACGTTAAGGGATTTTGGTCATGAGATTATCAAAAAGGATC
TTCACCTAGATCCTTTTAAATTAAAAATGAAGTTTTAAATCAATCTAAAGTATATATGAGTAAACTTGGT
CTGACAGTTACCAATGCTTAATCAGTGAGGCACCTATCTCAGCGATCTGTCTATTTCGTTCATCCATAGT
TGCCTGACTCCCCGTCGTGTAGATAACTACGATACGGGAGGGCTTACCATCTGGCCCCAGTGCTGCAATG
ATACCGCGAGACCCACGCTCACCGGCTCCAGATTTATCAGCAATAAACCAGCCAGCCGGAAGGGCCGAGC
GCAGAAGTGGTCCTGCAACTTTATCCGCCTCCATCCAGTCTATTAATTGTTGCCGGGAAGCTAGAGTAAG
TAGTTCGCCAGTTAATAGTTTGCGCAACGTTGTTGCCATTGCTACAGGCATCGTGGTGTCACGCTCGTCG
TTTGGTATGGCTTCATTCAGCTCCGGTTCCCAACGATCAAGGCGAGTTACATGATCCCCCATGTTGTGCA
AAAAAGCGGTTAGCTCCTTCGGTCCTCCGATCGTTGTCAGAAGTAAGTTGGCCGCAGTGTTATCACTCAT
GGTTATGGCAGCACTGCATAATTCTCTTACTGTCATGCCATCCGTAAGATGCTTTTCTGTGACTGGTGAG
TACTCAACCAAGTCATTCTGAGAATAGTGTATGCGGCGACCGAGTTGCTCTTGCCCGGCGTCAATACGGG
ATAATACCGCGCCACATAGCAGAACTTTAAAAGTGCTCATCATTGGAAAACGTTCTTCGGGGCGAAAACT
CTCAAGGATCTTACCGCTGTTGAGATCCAGTTCGATGTAACCCACTCGTGCACCCAACTGATCTTCAGCA
TCTTTTACTTTCACCAGCGTTTCTGGGTGAGCAAAAACAGGAAGGCAAAATGCCGCAAAAAAGGGAATAA
GGGCGACACGGAAATGTTGAATACTCATACTCTTCCTTTTTCAATATTATTGAAGCATTTATCAGGGTTA
TTGTCTCATGAGCGGATACATATTTGAATGTATTTAGAAAAATAAACAAATAGGGGTTCCGCGCACATTT
CCCCGAAAAGTGCCACCTGACGTCGACGGATCGGGAGATCTCCCGATCCCCTATGGTGCACTCTCAGTAC
AATCTGCTCTGATGCCGCATAGTTAAGCCAGTATCTGCTCCCTGCTTGTGTGTTGGAGGTCGCTGAGTAG
TGCGCGAGCAAAATTTAAGCTACAACAAGGCAAGGCTT
Features (pLannotate 1.2.2; 25 found; start..end, strand, type, name):
     81..460     +  enhancer       CMV enhancer: human cytomegalovirus immediate early enhancer
    461..664     +  promoter       CMV promoter: human cytomegalovirus (CMV) immediate early promoter
    660..693     +  LTR            5' LTR (truncated) (fragment): truncated 5' long terminal repeat (LTR) from HIV-1
    706..729     +  promoter       trc promoter (fragment): strong E. coli promoter; hybrid between the trp and lac UV5 promoters
    758..780     +  RBS            RBS: efficient ribosome binding site from bacteriophage T7 gene 10 (Olins and Rangwala, 1989)
    796..1293    +  CDS            mIFP (fragment): naturally monomeric infrared fluorescent protein derived from a truncated bacteriophytochrome (Yu et al., 2015)
   1312..1752    +  CDS            CALMA_HALRO: Experimental evidence at protein level: Swiss-Prot protein existence level 1. Calmodulin mediates the control of a large number of enzymes, ion channels and other proteins by Ca(2+). Among the enzymes to be stimulated by the calmodulin-Ca(2+) complex are a number of protein kinases and phosphatases. From Halocynthia roretzi (Sea squirt) (Cynthia roretzi).
   1774..1829    +  CDS            calmodulin-binding peptide (fragment): calmodulin-binding peptide from avian smooth muscle myosin light chain kinase
   1849..2271    +  CDS            mIFP (fragment): naturally monomeric infrared fluorescent protein derived from a truncated bacteriophytochrome (Yu et al., 2015)
   2320..3039    +  CDS            pbsA1: HO1_SYNY3 - Experimental evidence at protein level: Swiss-Prot protein existence level 1. Catalyzes the opening of the heme ring with the release of iron. Key enzyme in the synthesis of the chromophoric part of the photosynthetic antennae. From Synechocystis sp. (strain PCC 6803 / Kazusa).
   3080..3304    +  polyA_signal   bGH poly(A) signal: bovine growth hormone polyadenylation signal
   3308..3329    +  promoter       SV40 promoter (fragment): SV40 enhancer and early promoter
   3350..3778    +  rep_origin     f1 ori (sequence partly withheld): f1 bacteriophage origin of replication; arrow indicates direction of (+) strand synthesis
   3792..4121    +  promoter       SV40 promoter: SV40 enhancer and early promoter
   4188..4979    +  CDS            neo: KKA2_KLEPN - Also known as kan, nptII. Experimental evidence at protein level: Swiss-Prot protein existence level 1. Resistance to kanamycin, neomycin, paromomycin, ribostamycin, butirosin and gentamicin B. From Klebsiella pneumoniae.
   5003..5161    +  CDS            ble (fragment): BLE_KLEPN - Experimental evidence at protein level: Swiss-Prot protein existence level 1. Binding protein with a strong affinity to the bleomycin family of antibiotics. Binds to CL990; an antimitotic-antibiotic compound. From Klebsiella pneumoniae.
   5156..5277    +  polyA_signal   SV40 poly(A) signal: SV40 polyadenylation signal
   5350..5366    -  protein_bind   lac operator: The lac repressor binds to the lac operator to inhibit transcription in E. coli. This inhibition can be relieved by adding lactose or isopropyl-β-D-thiogalactopyranoside (IPTG). lac repressor encoded by lacI
   5374..5404    -  promoter       lac promoter: promoter for the E. coli lac operon
   5419..5440    -  protein_bind   CAP binding site: CAP binding activates transcription in the presence of cAMP. E. coli catabolite activator protein
   5453..5545    -  CDS            lacI (fragment): lac repressor; lacI; The lac repressor binds to the lac operator to inhibit transcription in E. coli. This inhibition can be relieved by adding lactose or isopropyl-β-D-thiogalactopyranoside (IPTG).
   5728..6316    -  rep_origin     ori: high-copy-number ColE1/pMB1/pBR322/pUC origin of replication
   6487..7347    -  CDS            AmpR: β-lactamase; bla; confers resistance to ampicillin, carbenicillin, and related antibiotics
   7348..7452    -  promoter       AmpR promoter: bla
   7511..7563    -  misc_feature   bom (fragment): basis of mobility region from pBR322
