[The description below was written by a language model from this plasmid's Addgene catalogue record and pLannotate feature annotations shown in this document.]
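Description:
pDuex2-iBB-GECO1 is a 7.6 kb dual-host expression plasmid built on the pDuex2 backbone, designed so that the same construct can drive expression of a far-red fluorescent calcium indicator in both mammalian cells and E. coli. It replicates in bacteria from a high-copy ColE1/pUC-type origin and is selected with ampicillin through the β-lactamase gene. An f1 origin is also present. For mammalian cells, an SV40 promoter drives a neomycin/kanamycin phosphotransferase cassette terminated by an SV40 polyadenylation signal, which would allow G418 selection of stable lines.

Dual expression comes from stacked regulatory elements upstream of the insert. The CMV enhancer and immediate early promoter serve mammalian transcription. They are followed by an annotated trc promoter fragment and a phage T7 gene 10 ribosome binding site for bacterial expression, and the bGH polyadenylation signal lies downstream.

The synthetic iBB-GECO1 insert (about 1.5 kb) is annotated as two fragments matching mIFP, a monomeric biliverdin-binding infrared fluorescent protein derived from a bacteriophytochrome. These fragments flank a calmodulin sequence and a calmodulin-binding peptide from smooth muscle myosin light chain kinase. This is the usual single-fluorophore sensor design: calcium-dependent binding of calmodulin to its target peptide changes the conformation of the split fluorescent domain and thereby its fluorescence. The record lists a C-terminal 6xHis tag, useful for purification, though the feature table does not annotate it.

Downstream of the sensor is a Synechocystis heme oxygenase gene (pbsA1/HO1), which converts heme to biliverdin. It presumably supplies the chromophore in hosts such as E. coli that lack it. The plasmid is suited to bacterial production of the indicator and to calcium imaging in mammalian cells.
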