Addgene plasmid #194216: pDuex2-iBB-GECO1
Purpose: Far-red fluorescent Ca2+ ion indicator for mammalian cell and bacterial expression.
Depositing lab: Robert Campbell. Publication: A genetically encoded far-red fluorescent calcium ion biosensor derived from a biliverdin-binding protein. Hashizume R, Fujii H, Mehta S, Ota K, Qian Y, Zhu W, Drobizhev M, Nasu Y, Zhang J, Bito H, Campbell RE. Protein Sci. 2022 Oct;31(10):e4440. doi: 10.1002/pro.4440. PubMed 36173169.
Backbone
  Vector backbone: pDuex2
  Backbone manufacturer: Invitrogen
  Backbone size w/o insert (bp): 6160
  Total vector size (bp): 7637
  Vector type: Mammalian Expression, Bacterial Expression
Growth in bacteria
  Bacterial resistance: Ampicillin, 100 μg/mL
  Growth temperature: 37°C
  Growth strain: DH5alpha
  Copy number: High Copy
Gene/Insert
  Gene/Insert name: iBB-GECO1
  Species: Synthetic
  Insert size (bp): 1479
  Promoter: CMV
  Tag / fusion protein: 6xHis (C terminal on insert)
  Cloning method: Gibson Cloning
  Sequencing primers: 5′ CMV forward; 3′ BGH reverse
Terms and licenses: Academic/Nonprofit Terms; Industry Terms: Not Available to Industry
How to cite: pDuex2-iBB-GECO1 was a gift from Robert Campbell (Addgene plasmid # 194216 ; http://n2t.net/addgene:194216 ; RRID:Addgene_194216)
